Addgene plasmid #74017: FH95pUG+p97W (B8)
Purpose: lentiviral expression of Psd95 shRNA, and EGFP-SAP97beta fusion
Depositing lab: Robert Malenka & Oliver Schluter & Weifeng Xu. Depositing organization: Stanford University. Publication: Alternative N-terminal domains of PSD-95 and SAP97 govern activity-dependent regulation of synaptic AMPA receptor function. Schluter OM, Xu W, Malenka RC. Neuron. 2006 Jul 6;51(1):99-111. 10.1016/j.neuron.2006.05.016 PubMed 16815335.
Backbone
  Vector backbone: FUGW
  Backbone manufacturer: David Baltimore (Addgene plasmid # 14883)
  Backbone size w/o insert (bp): 9941
  Vector type: Mammalian Expression, Lentiviral, RNAi
Growth in bacteria
  Bacterial resistance: Ampicillin, 100 μg/mL
  Growth temperature: 37°C
  Growth strain: NEB Stable
  Copy number: High Copy
Gene/Insert
  Gene/Insert name: Psd95 shRNA (alt name: EGFP - Sap97 (beta isoform) fusion co-expressed)
  gRNA/shRNA sequence: GGA CAT CCA GGC ACA CAA G
  Promoter: H1
  Cloning method: Restriction Enzyme; 5′ cloning site EcoRI (not destroyed); 3′ cloning site BstBI (destroyed during cloning)
  Sequencing primers: 5′ H1 tcgctatgtgttctgggaaa
Terms and licenses: Academic/Nonprofit Terms; Industry Terms: Not Available to Industry
Depositor comments: Map: FHUG+W-SalI-XbaI-BamHI-(EGFP+)-BspEI-BglII-XhoI-SacI-HinDIII-BstBI-EcoRI-(p97 I3)-EcoRV-HinDIII-ClaI-FHUG+W Also associated with Liu, et al. J Neurophysiol. 2014 Feb;111(3):648-58. doi: 10.1152/jn.00262.2013 PMID 24225540.
How to cite: FH95pUG+p97W (B8) was a gift from Robert Malenka & Oliver Schluter & Weifeng Xu (Addgene plasmid # 74017 ; http://n2t.net/addgene:74017 ; RRID:Addgene_74017)
