[The description below was written by a language model from this plasmid's Addgene catalogue record and pLannotate feature annotations shown in this document.]
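Description:
FH95pUG+p97W (B8) is an FUGW-derived, HIV-1-based lentiviral transfer plasmid of about 13 kb, built for "molecular replacement" in mammalian cells: knockdown of endogenous PSD-95 while a GFP-tagged SAP97 is expressed from the same provirus. In bacteria it is maintained through a high-copy ColE1/pUC-type origin with ampicillin resistance. The backbone also carries an f1 origin and an SV40/EM7-driven bleomycin/Zeocin resistance cassette, which lies outside the LTR-flanked region and so would not be packaged into virus.

The viral genome is transcribed from a CMV enhancer/promoter fused to a truncated 5' LTR. It includes the Ψ packaging signal with a partial gag sequence, the RRE for Rev-dependent nuclear export, and the cPPT/CTS element, which aids nuclear import of the reverse-transcribed genome. The second truncated LTR annotated downstream corresponds to the 3' LTR and is followed by a bGH polyadenylation signal. Between these elements sit two expression units. A human H1 (RNA polymerase III) promoter drives a short hairpin RNA against Psd95. Downstream, the human ubiquitin C promoter drives EGFP fused through a short linker of cloning sites to the N-terminus of the SAP97 beta isoform; this coding region is annotated by similarity to mouse Dlg1, although the record does not state the species of origin. A WPRE after the fusion enhances transcript processing and expression. The annotated nef stretch overlapping the WPRE and the 3' LTR region is probably residual HIV-1 sequence rather than an intended payload.

According to the record and the associated publication title, the construct was used to study how the N-terminal domains of PSD-95 and SAP97 affect synaptic AMPA receptor function. The EGFP fluorescence marks transduced cells and reports the localisation of the replacement protein.
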