Features (pLannotate 1.2.2; 34 found; start..end, strand, type, name):
     31..83      -  misc_feature   bom (fragment): basis of mobility region from pBR322
    238..617     +  enhancer       CMV enhancer: human cytomegalovirus immediate early enhancer
    618..817     +  promoter       CMV promoter: human cytomegalovirus (CMV) immediate early promoter
    835..1015    +  LTR            5' LTR (truncated): truncated 5' long terminal repeat (LTR) from HIV-1
   1062..1187    +  misc_feature   HIV-1 Ψ: packaging signal of human immunodeficiency virus type 1
   1171..1534    +  CDS            HIV-1 gag (fragment): gag protein from human immunodeficiency virus 1; gag
   1680..1913    +  misc_feature   RRE: The Rev response element (RRE) of HIV-1 allows for Rev-dependent mRNA export from the nucleus to the cytoplasm.
   2290..2390    +  CDS            Rev (fragment): human immunodeficiency virus 1 (HIV-1) Rev protein; rev; enhances nuclear export of unspliced and incompletely spliced viral mRNAs
   2440..2557    +  misc_feature   cPPT/CTS: central polypurine tract and central termination sequence of HIV-1
   2610..2824    +  promoter       H1 promoter: human H1 RNA promoter
   2928..4139    +  promoter       UbC promoter: human ubiquitin C promoter
   4150..4173    -  misc_feature   MCS (fragment): pUC18/19 multiple cloning site
   4185..4902    +  CDS            EGFP (fragment): the original enhanced GFP (Yang et al., 1996) mammalian codon-optimized
   4902..4937    +  misc_feature   MCS (fragment): multiple cloning site
   4938..7616    +  CDS            Dlg1: DLG1_MOUSE - Also known as Dlgh1. Experimental evidence at protein level: Swiss-Prot protein existence level 1. Essential multidomain scaffolding protein required for normal development. Recruits channels, receptors and signaling molecules to discrete plasma membrane domains in polarized cells. Regulates the excitability of cardiac myocytes by modulating the functional expression of Kv4 channels (By similarity). Functional regulator of Kv1.5 channel (By similarity). May play a role in adherens junction assembly, signal transduction, cell proliferation, synaptogenesis and lymphocyte activation.
   7637..7660    +  misc_feature   MCS (fragment): pBluescript multiple cloning site
   7660..8248    +  misc_feature   WPRE: woodchuck hepatitis virus posttranscriptional regulatory element
   8173..8760    +  CDS            nef: NEF_HV112 - Experimental evidence at protein level: Swiss-Prot protein existence level 1. Extracellular Nef protein targets CD4(+) T-lymphocytes for apoptosis by interacting with CXCR4 surface receptors. From Human immunodeficiency virus type 1 group M subtype B (isolate PCV12) (HIV-1).
   8767..8947    +  LTR            5' LTR (truncated): truncated 5' long terminal repeat (LTR) from HIV-1
   8979..9203    +  polyA_signal   bGH poly(A) signal: bovine growth hormone polyadenylation signal
   9207..9228    +  promoter       SV40 promoter (fragment): SV40 enhancer and early promoter
   9249..9677    +  rep_origin     f1 ori (sequence partly withheld): f1 bacteriophage origin of replication; arrow indicates direction of (+) strand synthesis
   9691..10020   +  promoter       SV40 promoter: SV40 enhancer and early promoter
  10068..10115   +  promoter       EM7 promoter: synthetic bacterial promoter&nbsp
  10134..10508   +  CDS            BleoR: antibiotic-binding protein; Sh ble from Streptoalloteichus hindustanus; confers resistance to bleomycin, phleomycin, and Zeocin™
  10518..10643   +  CDS            ble (fragment): BLE_KLEPN - Experimental evidence at protein level: Swiss-Prot protein existence level 1. Binding protein with a strong affinity to the bleomycin family of antibiotics. Binds to CL990; an antimitotic-antibiotic compound. From Klebsiella pneumoniae.
  10638..10759   +  polyA_signal   SV40 poly(A) signal: SV40 polyadenylation signal
  10830..10852   -  protein_bind   lac operator (fragment): The lac repressor binds to the lac operator to inhibit transcription in E. coli. This inhibition can be relieved by adding lactose or isopropyl-β-D-thiogalactopyranoside (IPTG). lac repressor encoded by lacI
  10856..10886   -  promoter       lac promoter: promoter for the E. coli lac operon
  10901..10922   -  protein_bind   CAP binding site: CAP binding activates transcription in the presence of cAMP. E. coli catabolite activator protein
  10935..11027   -  CDS            lacI (fragment): lac repressor; lacI; The lac repressor binds to the lac operator to inhibit transcription in E. coli. This inhibition can be relieved by adding lactose or isopropyl-β-D-thiogalactopyranoside (IPTG).
  11210..11798   -  rep_origin     ori: high-copy-number ColE1/pMB1/pBR322/pUC origin of replication
  11969..12829   -  CDS            AmpR: β-lactamase; bla; confers resistance to ampicillin, carbenicillin, and related antibiotics
  12830..12934   -  promoter       AmpR promoter: bla
>Addgene plasmid #74017 | FH95pUG+p97W (B8) | addgene full sequence | sequence record 201491 | Addgene NGS Result
GTCGACGGATCGGGAGATCTCCCGATCCCCTATGGTGCACTCTCAGTACAATCTGCTCTGATGCCGCATA
GTTAAGCCAGTATCTGCTCCCTGCTTGTGTGTTGGAGGTCGCTGAGTAGTGCGCGAGCAAAATTTAAGCT
ACAACAAGGCAAGGCTTGACCGACAATTGCATGAAGAATCTGCTTAGGGTTAGGCGTTTTGCGCTGCTTC
GCGATGTACGGGCCAGATATACGCGTTGACATTGATTATTGACTAGTTATTAATAGTAATCAATTACGGG
GTCATTAGTTCATAGCCCATATATGGAGTTCCGCGTTACATAACTTACGGTAAATGGCCCGCCTGGCTGA
CCGCCCAACGACCCCCGCCCATTGACGTCAATAATGACGTATGTTCCCATAGTAACGCCAATAGGGACTT
TCCATTGACGTCAATGGGTGGAGTATTTACGGTAAACTGCCCACTTGGCAGTACATCAAGTGTATCATAT
GCCAAGTACGCCCCCTATTGACGTCAATGACGGTAAATGGCCCGCCTGGCATTATGCCCAGTACATGACC
TTATGGGACTTTCCTACTTGGCAGTACATCTACGTATTAGTCATCGCTATTACCATGGTGATGCGGTTTT
GGCAGTACATCAATGGGCGTGGATAGCGGTTTGACTCACGGGGATTTCCAAGTCTCCACCCCATTGACGT
CAATGGGAGTTTGTTTTGGCACCAAAATCAACGGGACTTTCCAAAATGTCGTAACAACTCCGCCCCATTG
ACGCAAATGGGCGGTAGGCGTGTACGGTGGGAGGTCTATATAAGCAGCGCGTTTTGCCTGTACTGGGTCT
CTCTGGTTAGACCAGATCTGAGCCTGGGAGCTCTCTGGCTAACTAGGGAACCCACTGCTTAAGCCTCAAT
AAAGCTTGCCTTGAGTGCTTCAAGTAGTGTGTGCCCGTCTGTTGTGTGACTCTGGTAACTAGAGATCCCT
CAGACCCTTTTAGTCAGTGTGGAAAATCTCTAGCAGTGGCGCCCGAACAGGGACTTGAAAGCGAAAGGGA
AACCAGAGGAGCTCTCTCGACGCAGGACTCGGCTTGCTGAAGCGCGCACGGCAAGAGGCGAGGGGCGGCG
ACTGGTGAGTACGCCAAAAATTTTGACTAGCGGAGGCTAGAAGGAGAGAGATGGGTGCGAGAGCGTCAGT
ATTAAGCGGGGGAGAATTAGATCGCGATGGGAAAAAATTCGGTTAAGGCCAGGGGGAAAGAAAAAATATA
AATTAAAACATATAGTATGGGCAAGCAGGGAGCTAGAACGATTCGCAGTTAATCCTGGCCTGTTAGAAAC
ATCAGAAGGCTGTAGACAAATACTGGGACAGCTACAACCATCCCTTCAGACAGGATCAGAAGAACTTAGA
TCATTATATAATACAGTAGCAACCCTCTATTGTGTGCATCAAAGGATAGAGATAAAAGACACCAAGGAAG
CTTTAGACAAGATAGAGGAAGAGCAAAACAAAAGTAAGACCACCGCACAGCAAGCGGCCGCTGATCTTCA
GACCTGGAGGAGGAGATATGAGGGACAATTGGAGAAGTGAATTATATAAATATAAAGTAGTAAAAATTGA
ACCATTAGGAGTAGCACCCACCAAGGCAAAGAGAAGAGTGGTGCAGAGAGAAAAAAGAGCAGTGGGAATA
GGAGCTTTGTTCCTTGGGTTCTTGGGAGCAGCAGGAAGCACTATGGGCGCAGCGTCAATGACGCTGACGG
TACAGGCCAGACAATTATTGTCTGGTATAGTGCAGCAGCAGAACAATTTGCTGAGGGCTATTGAGGCGCA
ACAGCATCTGTTGCAACTCACAGTCTGGGGCATCAAGCAGCTCCAGGCAAGAATCCTGGCTGTGGAAAGA
TACCTAAAGGATCAACAGCTCCTGGGGATTTGGGGTTGCTCTGGAAAACTCATTTGCACCACTGCTGTGC
CTTGGAATGCTAGTTGGAGTAATAAATCTCTGGAACAGATTTGGAATCACACGACCTGGATGGAGTGGGA
CAGAGAAATTAACAATTACACAAGCTTAATACACTCCTTAATTGAAGAATCGCAAAACCAGCAAGAAAAG
AATGAACAAGAATTATTGGAATTAGATAAATGGGCAAGTTTGTGGAATTGGTTTAACATAACAAATTGGC
TGTGGTATATAAAATTATTCATAATGATAGTAGGAGGCTTGGTAGGTTTAAGAATAGTTTTTGCTGTACT
TTCTATAGTGAATAGAGTTAGGCAGGGATATTCACCATTATCGTTTCAGACCCACCTCCCAACCCCGAGG
GGACCCGACAGGCCCGAAGGAATAGAAGAAGAAGGTGGAGAGAGAGACAGAGACAGATCCATTCGATTAG
TGAACGGATCGGCACTGCGTGCGCCAATTCTGCAGACAAATGGCAGTATTCATCCACAATTTTAAAAGAA
AAGGGGGGATTGGGGGGTACAGTGCAGGGGAAAGAATAGTAGACATAATAGCAACAGACATACAAACTAA
AGAATTACAAAAACAAATTACAAAAATTCAAAATTTTCGGGTTTATTACAGGGACAGCAGAGATCCAGTT
TGGTTAATCGTACGAATTCGAACGCTGACGTCATCAACCCGCTCCAAGGAATCGCGGGCCCAGTGTCACT
AGGCGGGAACACCCAGCGCGCGTGCGCCCTGGCAGGAAGATGGCTGTGAGGGACAGGGGAGTGGCGCCCT
GCAATATTTGCATGTCGCTATGTGTTCTGGGAAATCACCATAAACGTGAAATGTCTTTGGATTTGGGAAT
CTTATAAGTTCTGTATGAGACCACAGATCCCCGGACATCCAGGCACACAAGTTCAAGAGACTTGTGTGCC
TGGATGTCCTTTTTGGAAAGCTTATCGAATTAATTAACCCGTGTCGGCTCCAGATCTGGCCTCCGCGCCG
GGTTTTGGCGCCTCCCGCGGGCGCCCCCCTCCTCACGGCGAGCGCTGCCACGTCAGACGAAGGGCGCAGC
GAGCGTCCTGATCCTTCCGCCCGGACGCTCAGGACAGCGGCCCGCTGCTCATAAGACTCGGCCTTAGAAC
CCCAGTATCAGCAGAAGGACATTTTAGGACGGGACTTGGGTGACTCTAGGGCACTGGTTTTCTTTCCAGA
GAGCGGAACAGGCGAGGAAAAGTAGTCCCTTCTCGGCGATTCTGCGGAGGGATCTCCGTGGGGCGGTGAA
CGCCGATGATTATATAAGGACGCGCCGGGTGTGGCACAGCTAGTTCCGTCGCAGCCGGGATTTGGGTCGC
GGTTCTTGTTTGTGGATCGCTGTGATCGTCACTTGGTGAGTAGCGGGCTGCTGGGCTGGCCGGGGCTTTC
GTGGCCGCCGGGCCGCTCGGTGGGACGGAAGCGTGTGGAGAGACCGCCAAGGGCTGTAGTCTGGGTCCGC
GAGCAAGGTTGCCCTGAACTGGGGGTTGGGGGGAGCGCAGCAAAATGGCGGCTGTTCCCGAGTCTTGAAT
GGAAGACGCTTGTGAGGCGGGCTGTGAGGTCGTTGAAACAAGGTGGGGGGCATGGTGGGCGGCAAGAACC
CAAGGTCTTGAGGCCTTCGCTAATGCGGGAAAGCTCTTATTCGGGTGAGATGGGCTGGGGCACCATCTGG
GGACCCTGACGTGAAGTTTGTCACTGACTGGAGAACTCGGTTTGTCGTCTGTTGCGGGGGCGGCAGTTAT
GGCGGTGCCGTTGGGCAGTGCACCCGTACCTTTGGGAGCGCGCGCCCTCGTCGTGTCGTGACGTCACCCG
TTCTGTTGGCTTATAATGCAGGGTGGGGCCACCTGCCGGTAGGTGTGCGGTAGGCTTTTCTCCGTCGCAG
GACGCAGGGTTCGGGCCTAGGGTAGGCTCTCCTGAATCGACAGGCGCCGGACCTCTGGTGAGGGGAGGGA
TAAGTGAGGCGTCAGTTTCTTTGGTCGGTTTTATGTACCTATCTTCTTAAGTAGCTGAAGCTCCGGTTTT
GAACTATGCGCTCGGGGTTGGCGAGTGTGTTTTGTGAAGTTTTTTAGGCACCTTTTGAAATGTAATCATT
TGGGTCAATATGTAATTTTCAGTGTTAGACTAGTAAATTGTCCGCTAAATTCTGGCCGTTTTTGGCTTTT
TTGTTAGACGAAGCTTGGGCTGCAGGTCGACTCTAGAGGATCCACCGGTCCACCATGGTGAGCAAGGGCG
AGGAGCTGTTCACCGGGGTGGTGCCCATCCTGGTCGAGCTGGACGGCGACGTAAACGGCCACAAGTTCAG
CGTGTCCGGCGAGGGCGAGGGCGATGCCACCTACGGCAAGCTGACCCTGAAGTTCATCTGCACCACCGGC
AAGCTGCCCGTGCCCTGGCCCACCCTCGTGACCACCCTGACCTACGGCGTGCAGTGCTTCAGCCGCTACC
CCGACCACATGAAGCAGCACGACTTCTTCAAGTCCGCCATGCCCGAAGGCTACGTCCAGGAGCGCACCAT
CTTCTTCAAGGACGACGGCAACTACAAGACCCGCGCCGAGGTGAAGTTCGAGGGCGACACCCTGGTGAAC
CGCATCGAGCTGAAGGGCATCGACTTCAAGGAGGACGGCAACATCCTGGGGCACAAGCTGGAGTACAACT
ACAACAGCCACAACGTCTATATCATGGCCGACAAGCAGAAGAACGGCATCAAGGCGAACTTCAAGATCCG
CCACAACATCGAGGACGGCGGCGTGCAGCTCGCCGACCACTACCAGCAGAACACCCCCATCGGCGACGGC
CCCGTGCTGCTGCCCGACAACCACTACCTGAGCACCCAGTCCGCCCTGAGCAAAGACCCCAACGAGAAGC
GCGATCACATGGTCCTGCTGGAGTTCGTGACCGCCGCCGGGATCACTCTCGGCATGGACGAGCTGTACAA
GTCCGGACTCAGATCTCGAGCTCAAGCTTCGAATTCTATGCCGGTCCGGAAGCAAGATACCCAGAGAGCA
TTGCATCTGTTGGAAGAATATCGGTCGAAACTAAGCCAAACCGAAGACAGACAGCTCAGGAGTTCCATAG
AGCGGGTTATTAGCATATTTCAGAGCAACCTCTTTCAGGCTTTAATAGACATTCAAGAATTTTATGAAGT
GACCTTACTTGATAATCCAAAATGTGTGGATCATTCAAAGCAGTGTGAACCGGTCCAACCCGGGAATCCT
TGGGAGAGTGGCAGCCTTTCAAGTGCTGCTGTGACTTCAGAGAGCCTGCCCGGCGGCCTTAGCCCTCCAG
TAGAGAAATACCGGTATCAGGACGAAGAGGTGCTGCCTTCAGAGCGGATTTCCCCGCAAGTCCCAAATGA
GGTGCTGGGTCCGGAGCTGGTTCACGTCTCGGAGAAGAGCCTGTCAGAGATTGAGAATGTCCACGGGTTT
GTCTCTCACTCTCATATCTCACCCATAAAGGCAAATCCTCCTCCTGTGCTGGTCAACACAGACAGCTTGG
AGACACCAACTTATGTTAATGGTACTGATGCAGATTATGAATATGAGGAAATCACACTTGAAAGGGGAAA
TTCAGGCCTTGGTTTCAGCATTGCAGGAGGTACAGACAACCCACACATTGGAGATGACTCAAGTATTTTC
ATCACCAAAATTATCACGGGAGGAGCAGCTGCCCAGGATGGAAGATTGCGGGTAAATGACTGTATACTGA
GAGTAAATGAAGCAGATGTTCGTGATGTAACCCACAGCAAAGCAGTTGAAGCATTGAAAGAAGCTGGATC
GATAGTGCGATTATATGTGAAAAGGCGGAAGCCAGCCTCAGAAAAAATCATGGAAATAAAACTTATTAAA
GGCCCTAAAGGTCTTGGGTTCAGCATTGCTGGAGGTGTTGGAAACCAGCACATTCCTGGGGATAACAGCA
TCTATGTAACCAAAATAATTGAAGGAGGTGCAGCACACAAGGACGGCAAACTTCAGATTGGAGACAAGCT
TCTAGCAGTGAACAGTGTCTGTTTAGAAGAAGTTACTCATGAAGAAGCAGTGACTGCCTTAAAGAATACA
TCTGATTTTGTTTATTTGAAAGTGGCAAAACCAACAAGTATGTATATAAATGATGGCTATGCACCACCCG
ACATCACTAATTCTTCTTCTCAGTCTGTTGACAACCATGTTAGCCCGTCTTCATACTTGGGCCAGACTCC
AGCGTCACCAGCCAGATACTCACCCATTTCTAAAGCAGTGCTTGGAGATGATGAGATCACTAGGGAACCT
AGAAAAGTTGTTCTTCATCGTGGCTCAACGGGACTTGGTTTCAACATTGTGGGAGGCGAAGATGGAGAAG
GGATTTTTATCTCTTTCATCCTTGCTGGGGGACCTGCTGACCTAAGCGGAGAGCTCAGAAAAGGAGATCG
CATTATATCGGTAAACAGTGTTGACCTCAGAGCTGCAAGTCATGAACAAGCAGCTGCCGCATTAAAAAAC
GCAGGCCAAGCTGTCACTATTGTCGCACAGTATCGGCCTGAAGAGTACAGTCGTTTTGAAGCTAAAATTC
ACGACTTGCGGGAGCAGATGATGAACAGCAGTGTCAGCTCAGGGTCAGGGTCTCTCCGAACCAGCCAAAA
GCGGTCCCTCTATGTCAGAGCCCTTTTTGATTACGACAAGACTAAAGACAGTGGCCTTCCCAGTCAAGGG
TTGAACTTCAAATTCGGAGATATTCTCCATGTTATCAATGCTTCTGATGACGAGTGGTGGCAGGCCAGAC
AGGTGACCCCAGATGGTGAGAGTGACGAAGTTGGAGTAATTCCTAGTAAACGCAGAGTTGAGAAGAAAGA
ACGAGCCCGATTAAAAACAGTCAAATTCAATTCTAAAACAAGAGGAGATAAAGGGTCATTCAATGACAAG
CGTAAAAAGAACCTCTTTTCCCGAAAATTTCCCTTCTACAAGAACAAGGACCAGAGTGAGCAGGAAACAA
GTGATGCTGACCAGCACGTAACTTCTAATGCCAGCGATAGCGAAAGTAGTTACCGTGGTCAAGAAGAATA
TGTTTTATCGTATGAGCCGGTGAATCAGCAAGAAGTTAATTATACCCGACCAGTCATCATATTAGGACCT
ATGAAAGACAGAGTAAATGATGACTTAATCTCAGAATTTCCTGACAAATTTGGATCCTGTGTCCCTCATA
CAACTAGACCAAAGCGTGACTATGAGGTGGATGGACGAGATTACCATTTTGTGACTTCAAGAGAACAGAT
GGAGAAAGATATCCAGGAGCATAAATTCATTGAAGCTGGCCAGTATAACAACCATCTATACGGAACGAGT
GTCCAATCTGTGCGAGCAGTAGCAGAGAAGGGCAAGCATTGTATCCTTGATGTGTCTGGAAATGCCATCA
AGAGGTTGCAGATTGCACAGCTCTATCCAATATCTATTTTTATTAAACCCAAATCCATGGAAAATATCAT
GGAAATGAATAAACGCCTAACAGACGAACAGGCCAGAAAAACGTTTGAGAGAGCAGTGAGACTGGAGCAG
GAGTTCACTGAGCATTTCACAGCTATTGTCCAGGGAGACACGCTGGAGGACATTTACAATCAAGTGAAGC
AGATCATAGAAGAGCAGTCTGGTCCTTACATCTGGGTCCCAGCAAAAGAAAAATTATGAGAGCTCGAGCT
AGAATTAATTCGATATCAAGCTTATCGATAATCAACCTCTGGATTACAAAATTTGTGAAAGATTGACTGG
TATTCTTAACTATGTTGCTCCTTTTACGCTATGTGGATACGCTGCTTTAATGCCTTTGTATCATGCTATT
GCTTCCCGTATGGCTTTCATTTTCTCCTCCTTGTATAAATCCTGGTTGCTGTCTCTTTATGAGGAGTTGT
GGCCCGTTGTCAGGCAACGTGGCGTGGTGTGCACTGTGTTTGCTGACGCAACCCCCACTGGTTGGGGCAT
TGCCACCACCTGTCAGCTCCTTTCCGGGACTTTCGCTTTCCCCCTCCCTATTGCCACGGCGGAACTCATC
GCCGCCTGCCTTGCCCGCTGCTGGACAGGGGCTCGGCTGTTGGGCACTGACAATTCCGTGGTGTTGTCGG
GGAAATCATCGTCCTTTCCTTGGCTGCTCGCCTGTGTTGCCACCTGGATTCTGCGCGGGACGTCCTTCTG
CTACGTCCCTTCGGCCCTCAATCCAGCGGACCTTCCTTCCCGCGGCCTGCTGCCGGCTCTGCGGCCTCTT
CCGCGTCTTCGCCTTCGCCCTCAGACGAGTCGGATCTCCCTTTGGGCCGCCTCCCCGCATCGATACCGTC
GAGACCTAGAAAAACATGGAGCAATCACAAGTAGCAATACAGCAGCTACCAATGCTGATTGTGCCTGGCT
AGAAGCACAAGAGGAGGAGGAGGTGGGTTTTCCAGTCACACCTCAGGTACCTTTAAGACCAATGACTTAC
AAGGCAGCTGTAGATCTTAGCCACTTTTTAAAAGAAAAGGGGGGACTGGAAGGGCTAATTCACTCCCAAC
GAAGACAAGATATCCTTGATCTGTGGATCTACCACACACAAGGCTACTTCCCTGATTGGCAGAACTACAC
ACCAGGGCCAGGGATCAGATATCCACTGACCTTTGGATGGTGCTACAAGCTAGTACCAGTTGAGCAAGAG
AAGGTAGAAGAAGCCAATGAAGGAGAGAACACCCGCTTGTTACACCCTGTGAGCCTGCATGGGATGGATG
ACCCGGAGAGAGAAGTATTAGAGTGGAGGTTTGACAGCCGCCTAGCATTTCATCACATGGCCCGAGAGCT
GCATCCGGACTGTACTGGGTCTCTCTGGTTAGACCAGATCTGAGCCTGGGAGCTCTCTGGCTAACTAGGG
AACCCACTGCTTAAGCCTCAATAAAGCTTGCCTTGAGTGCTTCAAGTAGTGTGTGCCCGTCTGTTGTGTG
ACTCTGGTAACTAGAGATCCCTCAGACCCTTTTAGTCAGTGTGGAAAATCTCTAGCAGGGCCCGTTTAAA
CCCGCTGATCAGCCTCGACTGTGCCTTCTAGTTGCCAGCCATCTGTTGTTTGCCCCTCCCCCGTGCCTTC
CTTGACCCTGGAAGGTGCCACTCCCACTGTCCTTTCCTAATAAAATGAGGAAATTGCATCGCATTGTCTG
AGTAGGTGTCATTCTATTCTGGGGGGTGGGGTGGGGCAGGACAGCAAGGGGGAGGATTGGGAAGACAATA
GCAGGCATGCTGGGGATGCGGTGGGCTCTATGGCTTCTGAGGCGGAAAGAACCAGCTGGGGCTCTAGGGG
GTATCCCC
[124 nt withheld, positions 9249-9372]
C
[91 nt withheld, positions 9374-9464]
A
[49 nt withheld, positions 9466-9514]
CCTTTGACGTTGGAGTCCACGTTCTTT
[37 nt withheld, positions 9542-9578]
ACCCTATCTCGGTCTATTCTTTTGATTTATAAGGGATTTTGCCGATTTCGGCCTATTGGTTAAAAAATGA
GCTGATTTAACAAAAATTTAACGCGAATTAATTCTGTGGAATGTGTGTCAGTTAGGGTGTGGAAAGTCCC
CAGGCTCCCCAGCAGGCAGAAGTATGCAAAGCATGCATCTCAATTAGTCAGCAACCAGGTGTGGAAAGTC
CCCAGGCTCCCCAGCAGGCAGAAGTATGCAAAGCATGCATCTCAATTAGTCAGCAACCATAGTCCCGCCC
CTAACTCCGCCCATCCCGCCCCTAACTCCGCCCAGTTCCGCCCATTCTCCGCCCCATGGCTGACTAATTT
TTTTTATTTATGCAGAGGCCGAGGCCGCCTCTGCCTCTGAGCTATTCCAGAAGTAGTGAGGAGGCTTTTT
TGGAGGCCTAGGCTTTTGCAAAAAGCTCCCGGGAGCTTGTATATCCATTTTCGGATCTGATCAGCACGTG
TTGACAATTAATCATCGGCATAGTATATCGGCATAGTATAATACGACAAGGTGAGGAACTAAACCATGGC
CAAGTTGACCAGTGCCGTTCCGGTGCTCACCGCGCGCGACGTCGCCGGAGCGGTCGAGTTCTGGACCGAC
CGGCTCGGGTTCTCCCGGGACTTCGTGGAGGACGACTTCGCCGGTGTGGTCCGGGACGACGTGACCCTGT
TCATCAGCGCGGTCCAGGACCAGGTGGTGCCGGACAACACCCTGGCCTGGGTGTGGGTGCGCGGCCTGGA
CGAGCTGTACGCCGAGTGGTCGGAGGTCGTGTCCACGAACTTCCGGGACGCCTCCGGGCCGGCCATGACC
GAGATCGGCGAGCAGCCGTGGGGGCGGGAGTTCGCCCTGCGCGACCCGGCCGGCAACTGCGTGCACTTCG
TGGCCGAGGAGCAGGACTGACACGTGCTACGAGATTTCGATTCCACCGCCGCCTTCTATGAAAGGTTGGG
CTTCGGAATCGTTTTCCGGGACGCCGGCTGGATGATCCTCCAGCGCGGGGATCTCATGCTGGAGTTCTTC
GCCCACCCCAACTTGTTTATTGCAGCTTATAATGGTTACAAATAAAGCAATAGCATCACAAATTTCACAA
ATAAAGCATTTTTTTCACTGCATTCTAGTTGTGGTTTGTCCAAACTCATCAATGTATCTTATCATGTCTG
TATACCGTCGACCTCTAGCTAGAGCTTGGCGTAATCATGGTCATAGCTGTTTCCTGTGTGAAATTGTTAT
CCGCTCACAATTCCACACAACATACGAGCCGGAAGCATAAAGTGTAAAGCCTGGGGTGCCTAATGAGTGA
GCTAACTCACATTAATTGCGTTGCGCTCACTGCCCGCTTTCCAGTCGGGAAACCTGTCGTGCCAGCTGCA
TTAATGAATCGGCCAACGCGCGGGGAGAGGCGGTTTGCGTATTGGGCGCTCTTCCGCTTCCTCGCTCACT
GACTCGCTGCGCTCGGTCGTTCGGCTGCGGCGAGCGGTATCAGCTCACTCAAAGGCGGTAATACGGTTAT
CCACAGAATCAGGGGATAACGCAGGAAAGAACATGTGAGCAAAAGGCCAGCAAAAGGCCAGGAACCGTAA
AAAGGCCGCGTTGCTGGCGTTTTTCCATAGGCTCCGCCCCCCTGACGAGCATCACAAAAATCGACGCTCA
AGTCAGAGGTGGCGAAACCCGACAGGACTATAAAGATACCAGGCGTTTCCCCCTGGAAGCTCCCTCGTGC
GCTCTCCTGTTCCGACCCTGCCGCTTACCGGATACCTGTCCGCCTTTCTCCCTTCGGGAAGCGTGGCGCT
TTCTCATAGCTCACGCTGTAGGTATCTCAGTTCGGTGTAGGTCGTTCGCTCCAAGCTGGGCTGTGTGCAC
GAACCCCCCGTTCAGCCCGACCGCTGCGCCTTATCCGGTAACTATCGTCTTGAGTCCAACCCGGTAAGAC
ACGACTTATCGCCACTGGCAGCAGCCACTGGTAACAGGATTAGCAGAGCGAGGTATGTAGGCGGTGCTAC
AGAGTTCTTGAAGTGGTGGCCTAACTACGGCTACACTAGAAGAACAGTATTTGGTATCTGCGCTCTGCTG
AAGCCAGTTACCTTCGGAAAAAGAGTTGGTAGCTCTTGATCCGGCAAACAAACCACCGCTGGTAGCGGTG
GTTTTTTTGTTTGCAAGCAGCAGATTACGCGCAGAAAAAAAGGATCTCAAGAAGATCCTTTGATCTTTTC
TACGGGGTCTGACGCTCAGTGGAACGAAAACTCACGTTAAGGGATTTTGGTCATGAGATTATCAAAAAGG
ATCTTCACCTAGATCCTTTTAAATTAAAAATGAAGTTTTAAATCAATCTAAAGTATATATGAGTAAACTT
GGTCTGACAGTTACCAATGCTTAATCAGTGAGGCACCTATCTCAGCGATCTGTCTATTTCGTTCATCCAT
AGTTGCCTGACTCCCCGTCGTGTAGATAACTACGATACGGGAGGGCTTACCATCTGGCCCCAGTGCTGCA
ATGATACCGCGAGACCCACGCTCACCGGCTCCAGATTTATCAGCAATAAACCAGCCAGCCGGAAGGGCCG
AGCGCAGAAGTGGTCCTGCAACTTTATCCGCCTCCATCCAGTCTATTAATTGTTGCCGGGAAGCTAGAGT
AAGTAGTTCGCCAGTTAATAGTTTGCGCAACGTTGTTGCCATTGCTACAGGCATCGTGGTGTCACGCTCG
TCGTTTGGTATGGCTTCATTCAGCTCCGGTTCCCAACGATCAAGGCGAGTTACATGATCCCCCATGTTGT
GCAAAAAAGCGGTTAGCTCCTTCGGTCCTCCGATCGTTGTCAGAAGTAAGTTGGCCGCAGTGTTATCACT
CATGGTTATGGCAGCACTGCATAATTCTCTTACTGTCATGCCATCCGTAAGATGCTTTTCTGTGACTGGT
GAGTACTCAACCAAGTCATTCTGAGAATAGTGTATGCGGCGACCGAGTTGCTCTTGCCCGGCGTCAATAC
GGGATAATACCGCGCCACATAGCAGAACTTTAAAAGTGCTCATCATTGGAAAACGTTCTTCGGGGCGAAA
ACTCTCAAGGATCTTACCGCTGTTGAGATCCAGTTCGATGTAACCCACTCGTGCACCCAACTGATCTTCA
GCATCTTTTACTTTCACCAGCGTTTCTGGGTGAGCAAAAACAGGAAGGCAAAATGCCGCAAAAAAGGGAA
TAAGGGCGACACGGAAATGTTGAATACTCATACTCTTCCTTTTTCAATATTATTGAAGCATTTATCAGGG
TTATTGTCTCATGAGCGGATACATATTTGAATGTATTTAGAAAAATAAACAAATAGGGGTTCCGCGCACA
TTTCCCCGAAAAGTGCCACCTGAC
