>Addgene plasmid #74017 | FH95pUG+p97W (B8) | addgene partial sequence | sequence record 140856 | FUGW-Fwd 5'-ATTACAGGGACAGCAGAGATCC-3'
GTCATCAACCCGCTCCAAGGAATCGCGGGCCCAGTGTCACTAGGCGGGAACACCCAGCGCGCGTGCGCCC
TGGCAGGAAGATGGCTGTGAGGGACAGGGGAGTGGCGCCCTGCAATATTTGCATGTCGCTATGTGTTCTG
GGAAATCACCATAAACGTGAAATGTCTTTGGATTTGGGAATCTTATAAGTTCTGTATGAGACCACAGATC
CCCGGACATCCAGGCACACAAGTTCAAGAGACTTGTGTGCCTGGATGTCCTTTTTGGAAAGCTTATCGAA
TTAATTAACCCGTGTCGGCTCCAGATCTGGCCTCCGCGCCGGGTTTTGGCGCCTCCCGCGGGCGCCCCCC
TCCTCACGGCGAGCGCTGCCACGTCAGACGAAGGGCGCAGCGAGCGTCCTGATCCTTCCGCCCGGACGCT
CAGGACAGCGGCCCGCTGCTCATAAGACTCGGCCTTAGAACCCCAGTATCAGCAGAAGGACATTTTAGGA
CGGGACTTGGGTGACTCTAGGGCACTGGTTTTCTTTCCAGAGAGCGGAACAGGCGAGGAAAAGTAGTCCC
TTCTCGGCGATTCTGCGGAGGGATCTCCGTGGGGCGGTGAACGCCGATGATTATATAAGGACGCGCCGGG
TGTGGCACAGCTAGTTCCGTCGCAGCCGGGATTTGGGTCGCGGTTCTTGTTTGTGGATCGCTGTGATCGT
CACTTGGTGAGTAGCGGGCTGCTGGGCTGGCCGG
