>Addgene plasmid #74017 | FH95pUG+p97W (B8) | addgene partial sequence | sequence record 140938 | WPRE-R 5'-CATAGCGTAAAAGGAGCAACA-3'
AATTTTGTAATCCAGAGGTTGATTATCGATAAGCTTGATATCGAATTAATTCTAGCTCGAGCTCTCATAA
TTTTTCTTTTGCTGGGACCCAGATGTAAGGACCAGACTGCTCTTCTATGATCTGCTTCACTTGATTGTAA
ATGTCCTCCAGCGTGTCTCCCTGGACAATAGCTGTGAAATGCTCAGTGAACTCCTGCTCCAGTCTCACTG
CTCTCTCAAACGTTTTTCTGGCCTGTTCGTCTGTTAGGCGTTTATTCATTTCCATGATATTTTCCATGGA
TTTGGGTTTAATAAAAATAGATATTGGATAGAGCTGTGCAATCTGCAACCTCTTGATGGCATTTCCAGAC
ACATCAAGGATACAATGCTTGCCCTTCTCTGCTACTGCTCGCACAGATTGGACACTCGTTCCGTATAGAT
GGTTGTTATACTGGCCAGCTTCAATGAATTTATGCTCCTGGATATCTTTCTCCATCTGTTCTCTTGAAGT
CACAAAATGGTAATCTCGTCCATCCACCTCATAGTCACGCTTTGGTCTAGTTGTATGAGGGACACAGGAT
CCAAATTTGTCAGGAAATTCTGAGATTAAGTCATCATTTACTCTGTCTTTCATAGGTCCTAATATGATGA
CTGGTCGGGTATAATTAACTTCTTGCTGATTCACCGGCTCATACGATAAAACATATTCTTCTTGACCACG
GTAACTACTTTCGCTATCGCTGGCATTAGAAGTTACGTGCTGGTCAGCATCACTTGTTTCCTGCTCACTC
TGGTCCTTGTTCTTGTAGAAG
