>Addgene plasmid #74017 | FH95pUG+p97W (B8) | addgene partial sequence | sequence record 141041 | hUBCpro-F 5'-TGAAGCTCCGGTTTTGAACT-3'
AATGTAATCATTTGGGTCAATATGTAATTTTCAGTGTTAGACTAGTAAATTGTCCGCTAAATTCTGGCCG
TTTTTGGCTTTTTTGTTAGACGAAGCTTGGGCTGCAGGTCGACTCTAGAGGATCCACCGGTCCACCATGG
TGAGCAAGGGCGAGGAGCTGTTCACCGGGGTGGTGCCCATCCTGGTCGAGCTGGACGGCGACGTAAACGG
CCACAAGTTCAGCGTGTCCGGCGAGGGCGAGGGCGATGCCACCTACGGCAAGCTGACCCTGAAGTTCATC
TGCACCACCGGCAAGCTGCCCGTGCCCTGGCCCACCCTCGTGACCACCCTGACCTACGGCGTGCAGTGCT
TCAGCCGCTACCCCGACCACATGAAGCAGCACGACTTCTTCAAGTCCGCCATGCCCGAAGGCTACGTCCA
GGAGCGCACCATCTTCTTCAAGGACGACGGCAACTACAAGACCCGCGCCGAGGTGAAGTTCGAGGGCGAC
ACCCTGGTGAACCGCATCGAGCTGAAGGGCATCGACTTCAAGGAGGACGGCAACATCCTGGGGCACAAGC
TGGAGTACAACTACAACAGCCACAACGTCTATATCATGGCCGACAAGCAGAAGAACGGCATCAAGGCGAA
CTTCAAGATCCGCCACAACATCGAGGACGGCGGCGTGCAGCTCGCCGACCACTACCAGCAGAACACCCCC
ATCGGCGACGGCCCCGTGCTGCTGCCCGACAACCACTACCTGAGCACCCAGTCCGCCCTGAGCAA
